Addgene plasmid #131598: pMXs-Tcf3
Purpose: expression of mouse Tcf3 in mammalian cells
Depositing lab: Kateri Moore & Filipe Pereira. Depositing organization: Icahn School of Medicine at Mount Sinai. Publication: Induction of a hemogenic program in mouse fibroblasts. Pereira CF, Chang B, Qiu J, Niu X, Papatsenko D, Hendry CE, Clark NR, Nomura-Kitabayashi A, Kovacic JC, Ma'ayan A, Schaniel C, Lemischka IR, Moore K. Cell Stem Cell. 2013 Aug 1;13(2):205-18. doi: 10.1016/j.stem.2013.05.024. Epub 2013 Jun 13. PubMed 23770078.
Backbone
  Vector backbone: pMXs
  Backbone size w/o insert (bp): 4600
  Total vector size (bp): 6500
  Vector type: Mammalian Expression, Retroviral
Growth in bacteria
  Bacterial resistance: Ampicillin, 100 μg/mL
  Growth temperature: 37°C
  Growth strain: NEB Stable
  Copy number: High Copy
Gene/Insert
  Gene/Insert name: Tcf3
  Species: M. musculus (mouse)
  Insert size (bp): 1900
  Entrez Gene: Tcf3 (a.k.a. A1, ALF2, E12, E12/E47, E2A, E47, KA1, ME2, Pan1, Pan2, TCF-3, Tcfe2a, VDIR, bHLHb21)
  Cloning method: Restriction Enzyme; 5′ cloning site EcoRI (unknown if destroyed); 3′ cloning site BamHI (unknown if destroyed)
  Sequencing primers: 5′ gacggcatcgcagcttggat
Terms and licenses: Academic/Nonprofit Terms; Industry Terms: Not Available to Industry
How to cite: pMXs-Tcf3 was a gift from Kateri Moore & Filipe Pereira (Addgene plasmid # 131598 ; http://n2t.net/addgene:131598 ; RRID:Addgene_131598)
