[The description below was written by a language model from this plasmid's Addgene catalogue record and pLannotate feature annotations shown in this document.]
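Description:
pMXs-Tcf3 is a Moloney murine leukemia virus (MMLV)-based retroviral expression plasmid built on the pMXs backbone to deliver mouse Tcf3 into mammalian cells. In bacteria it is maintained through a high-copy ColE1/pUC-type origin and selected with ampicillin via a β-lactamase gene driven by its own bla promoter. The sequenced plasmid is about 6.6 kb, in line with a roughly 4.6 kb backbone carrying a roughly 1.9 kb insert.

The viral portion begins with an MMLV 5′ LTR, which spans the plasmid's numbering origin. It is followed by the MMLV Ψ packaging signal (with an adjacent fragment annotated as MESV Ψ), a truncated gag segment lacking its start codon, and a pol region that contains the splice acceptor. These sequences allow the transcript to be efficiently packaged and spliced without encoding functional viral proteins, so gag, pol and env must be supplied in trans by a packaging cell line or helper plasmids. The Tcf3 coding sequence, cloned between EcoRI and BamHI sites, sits just after a remnant of the multiple cloning site and upstream of the 3′ LTR. Tcf3 (also known as E2A, E12/E47) encodes a basic helix-loop-helix transcription factor that heterodimerises with tissue-specific bHLH partners to direct cell fate. No internal promoter is annotated, so expression presumably comes from the 5′ LTR after integration. A short stretch is labelled as a ΔU3 LTR fragment, but a full MMLV LTR follows it. No tag, reporter or mammalian selection marker appears in the feature table.

The associated publication concerns induction of a hemogenic program in mouse fibroblasts, which points to use in transcription factor-mediated reprogramming experiments.
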