Features (pLannotate 1.2.2; 13 found; start..end, strand, type, name):
    642..841     +  misc_feature   MMLV Ψ: packaging signal of Moloney murine leukemia virus (MMLV)
    893..981     +  misc_feature   MESV Ψ (fragment): packaging signal of murine embryonic stem cell virus
   1058..1474    +  CDS            gag (truncated): truncated Moloney murine leukemia virus (MMLV) gag gene lacking the start codon
   1484..1858    +  misc_feature   pol region: Moloney murine leukemia virus (MMLV) pol region containing the splice acceptor site
   1882..1906    +  misc_feature   MCS (fragment): multiple cloning site
   1907..3850    +  CDS            Tcf3: TFE2_MOUSE - Also known as Alf2, Me2, Tcfe2a. Experimental evidence at protein level: Swiss-Prot protein existence level 1. Transcriptional regulator involved in the initiation of neuronal differentiation and mesenchymal to epithelial transition (PubMed:15226298, PubMed:18214987). Heterodimers between TCF3 and tissue-specific basic helix-loop-helix (bHLH) proteins play major roles in determining tissue-specific cell fate during embryogenesis, like muscle or early B-cell differentiation (PubMed:18214987). Together with TCF15, required for the mesenchymal to epithelial transition (PubMed:1130938
   3932..4053    +  LTR            3' LTR (ΔU3) (fragment): self-inactivating 3' long terminal repeat (LTR) from Moloney murine leukemia virus
   4054..4523    +  LTR            LTR: long terminal repeat from Moloney murine leukemia virus
   4589..4641    -  CDS            lacI (fragment): lac repressor; lacI; The lac repressor binds to the lac operator to inhibit transcription in E. coli. This inhibition can be relieved by adding lactose or isopropyl-β-D-thiogalactopyranoside (IPTG).
   4824..5412    -  rep_origin     ori: high-copy-number ColE1/pMB1/pBR322/pUC origin of replication
   5576..6436    -  CDS            AmpR: β-lactamase; bla; confers resistance to ampicillin, carbenicillin, and related antibiotics
   6437..6541    -  promoter       AmpR promoter: bla
   6571..579     +  LTR            LTR (across the origin): long terminal repeat from Moloney murine leukemia virus
>Addgene plasmid #131598 | pMXs-Tcf3 | addgene full sequence | sequence record 265070 | Addgene NGS Result
CTGTAGGTTTGGCAAGCTAGCTTAAGTAACGCCATTTTGCAAGGCATGGAAAAATACATAACTGAGAATA
GAAAAGTTCAGATCAAGGTCAGGAACAGATGGAACAGCTGAATATGGGCCAAACAGGATATCTGTGGTAA
GCAGTTCCTGCCCCGGCTCAGGGCCAAGAACAGATGGAACAGCTGAATATGGGCCAAACAGGATATCTGT
GGTAAGCAGTTCCTGCCCCGGCTCAGGGCCAAGAACAGATGGTCCCCAGATGCGGTCCAGCCCTCAGCAG
TTTCTAGAGAACCATCAGATGTTTCCAGGGTGCCCCAAGGACCTGAAATGACCCTGTGCCTTATTTGAAC
TAACCAATCAGTTCGCTTCTCGCTTCTGTTCGCGCGCTTCTGCTCCCCGAGCTCAATAAAAGAGCCCACA
ACCCCTCACTCGGCGCGCCAGTCCTCCGATTGACTGAGTCGCCCGGGTACCCGTGTATCCAATAAACCCT
CTTGCAGTTGCATCCGACTTGTGGTCTCGCTGTTCCTTGGGAGGGTCTCCTCTGAGTGATTGACTACCCG
TCAGCGGGGGTCTTTCATTTGGGGGCTCGTCCGGGATCGGGAGACCCCTGCCCAGGGACCACCGACCCAC
CACCGGGAGGTAAGCTGGCCAGCAACTTATCTGTGTCTGTCCGATTGTCTAGTGTCTATGACTGATTTTA
TGCGCCTGCGTCGGTACTAGTTAGCTAACTAGCTCTGTATCTGGCGGACCCGTGGTGGAACTGACGAGTT
CGGAACACCCGGCCGCAACCCTGGGAGACGTCCCAGGGACTTCGGGGGCCGTTTTTGTGGCCCGACCTGA
GTCCAAAAATCCCGATCGTTTTGGACTCTTTGGTGCACCCCCCTAATAGGAGGGATATGTGGTTCTGGTA
GGAGACGAGAACCTAAAACAGTTCCCGCCTCCGTCTGAATTTTTGCTTTCGGTTTGGGACCGAAGCCGCG
CCGCGCGTCTTGTCTGCTGCAGCATCGTTCTGTGTTGTCTCTGTCTGACTGTGTTTCTGTATTTGTCTGA
AAATTAGGGCCAGACTGTTACCACTCCCTTAAGTTTGACCTTAGGTCACTGGAAAGATGTCGAGCGGATC
GCTCACAACCAGTCGGTAGATGTCAAGAAGAGACGTTGGGTTACCTTCTGCTCTGCAGAATGGCCAACCT
TTAACGTCGGATGGCCGCGAGACGGCACCTTTAACCGAGACCTCATCACCCAGGTTAAGATCAAGGTCTT
TTCACCTGGCCCGCATGGACACCCAGACCAGGTCCCCTACATCGTGACCTGGGAAGCCTTGGCTTTTGAC
CCCCCTCCCTGGGTCAAGCCCTTTGTACACCCTAAGCCTCCGCCTCCTCTTCCTCCATCCGCCCCGTCTC
TCCCCCTTGAACCTCCTCGTTCGACCCCGCCTCGATCCTCCCTTTATCCAGCCCTCACTCCTTCTCTAGG
CGCCCCCATATGGCCATATGAGATCTTATATGGGGCACCCCCGCCCCTTGTAAACTTCCCTGACCCTGAC
ATGACAAGAGTTACTAACAGCCCCTCTCTCCAAGCTCACTTACAGGCTCTCTACTTAGTCCAGCACGAAG
TCTGGAGACCTCTGGCGGCAGCCTACCAAGAACAACTGGACCGACCGGTGGTACCTCACCCTTACCGAGT
CGGCGACACAGTGTGGGTCCGCCGACACCAGACTAAGAACCTAGAACCTCGCTGGAAAGGACCTTACACA
GTCCTGCTGACCACCCCCACCGCCCTCAAAGTAGACGGCATCGCAGCTTGGATACACGCCGCCCACGTGA
AGGCTGCCGACCCCGGGGGTGGACCATCCTCTAGACTGCCGGATCTAGCTAGTTAATTAAGGATCTCGAG
CTCAAGCTTCGAATTCATGATGAACCAGTCTCAGAGAATGGCACCCGTGGGCTCTGACAAGGAACTGAGT
GACCTCCTGGACTTCAGCATGATGTTCCCGCTACCTGTGGCCAATGGGAAGAGCCGGCCCGCCTCCCTCG
GGGGAACCCAGTTTGCAGGCTCAGGACTGGAGGACCGACCCAGCTCAGGCTCCTGGGGCAGCAGTGACCA
GAACAGTTCTTCCTTTGACCCTAGCCGGACATACAGCGAAGGTGCCCACTTCAGTGACTCCCACAGCAGC
CTGCCGCCTTCCACGTTCCTAGGAGCTGGGCTTGGAGGCAAGGGCAGTGAGCGGAATGCCTATGCCACCT
TTGGGAGAGACACCAGTGTTGGCACCTTGAGTCAGGCTGGCTTCCTGCCAGGTGAGCTGAGCCTCAGCAG
TCCCGGGCCACTGTCCCCATCGGGCATCAAGAGCAGCTCCCAGTATTACCCCTCATTCCCCAGCAACCCT
CGTCGGAGAGCTGCAGATGGTGGCCTGGATACTCAGCCGAAGAAGGTCCGGAAGGTTCCGCCTGGTCTCC
CTTCCTCGGTGTATCCGCCCAGCTCAGGTGACAGCTACAGCAGGGATGCTGCAGCCTACCCCTCCGCCAA
GACCCCCAGCAGCGCTTACCCCTCCCCCTTCTACGTGGCAGATGGCAGCCTGCACCCATCAGCTGAGCTC
TGGAGTACGCCTAGCCAGGTGGGCTTTGGGCCCATGCTAGGTGACGGCTCTTCCCCTCTGCCCCTTGCAC
CGGGCAGCAGCTCCGTGGGCAGTGGTACCTTTGGGGGCCTCCAGCAGCAGGATCGCATGGGCTACCAGCT
GCATGGATCTGAGGTTAATGGCTCGCTCCCAGCTGTATCCAGCTTTTCGGCTGCCCCTGGCACTTACAGT
GGGACTTCCGGCCACACGCCCCCTGTGAGTGGGGCCGCAGCTGAAAGCCTCCTAGGCACCCGAGGGACTA
CAGCCAGCAGCTCAGGGGATGCCCTTGGGAAGGCACTGGCCTCGATCTACTCCCCGGATCACTCCAGCAA
TAATTTCTCACCTAGCCCCTCAACGCCTGTGGGTTCACCCCAGGGCCTGCCAGGGACATCACAGTGGCCC
CGGGCAGGAGCGCCCAGTGCCTTATCCCCCAACTACGATGCAGGTCTCCATGGCCTGAGCAAGATGGAGG
ACCGCTTGGACGAGGCCATCCATGTCCTGCGAAGCCACGCTGTTGGCACCGCTAGCGATCTCCATGGGCT
TTTGCCTGGCCATGGCGCACTGACCACGAGCTTCACCGGCCCCATGTCACTGGGCGGGCGGCATGCCGGC
CTGGTCGGGGGAAGCCATCCTGAGGAGGGCCTCACAAGTGGGGCCAGTCTTTTGCATAACCATGCCAGCC
TCCCCAGCCAGCCCAGTTCCCTCCCTGACCTCTCACAGAGACCTCCCGACTCCTATAGTGGACTCGGGAG
GGCAGGCACAACAGCGGGTGCCAGCGAGATCAAGCGGGAGGAGAAAGAGGATGAGGAAATCGCATCAGTA
GCCGACGCCGAAGAGGACAAGAAGGACCTGAAGGTCCCACGCACGCGCACCAGCAGTACAGATGAGGTGC
TGTCCCTGGAGGAGAAGGACCTGAGGGACCGGGAGAGGCGTATGGCCAATAACGCTCGGGAGCGGGTGCG
CGTGCGGGACATTAACGAGGCCTTCCGGGAGCTGGGCCGCATGTGCCAGCTGCACCTCAAGTCGGATAAG
GCGCAGACCAAGCTGCTCATCCTGCAGCAGGCGGTGCAGGTCATCCTGGGCCTGGAGCAGCAGGTGCGAG
AACGCAACCTGAACCCCAAAGCAGCCTGCTTGAAGCGGAGGGAGGAGGAGAAGGTGTCTGGCGTGGTCGG
GGACCCACAGCTGCCCCTGTCAGCCGCCCACCCGGGCCTGGGTGAGGCCCACAACCCAGCCGGGCACCTG
TGAGGATCCGTTAACGCGGCCGCCAGCACAGTGGTCGACGATAAAATAAAAGATTTTATTTAGTCTCCAG
AAAAAGGGGGGAATGAAAGACCCCACCTGTAGGTTTGGCAAGCTAGCTTAAGTAACGCCATTTTGCAAGG
CATGGAAAAATACATAACTGAGAATAGAGAAGTTCAGATCAAGGTCAGGAACAGATGGAACAGCTGAATA
TGGGCCAAACAGGATATCTGTGGTAAGCAGTTCCTGCCCCGGCTCAGGGCCAAGAACAGATGGAACAGCT
GAATATGGGCCAAACAGGATATCTGTGGTAAGCAGTTCCTGCCCCGGCTCAGGGCCAAGAACAGATGGTC
CCCAGATGCGGTCCAGCCCTCAGCAGTTTCTAGAGAACCATCAGATGTTTCCAGGGTGCCCCAAGGACCT
GAAATGACCCTGTGCCTTATTTGAACTAACCAATCAGTTCGCTTCTCGCTTCTGTTCGCGCGCTTCTGCT
CCCCGAGCTCAATAAAAGAGCCCACAACCCCTCACTCGGGGCGCCAGTCCTCCGATTGACTGAGTCGCCC
GGGTACCCGTGTATCCAATAAACCCTCTTGCAGTTGCATCCGACTTGTGGTCTCGCTGTTCCTTGGGAGG
GTCTCCTCTGAGTGATTGACTACCCGTCAGCGGGGGTCTTTCACATGCAGCATGTATCAAAATTAATTTG
GTTTTTTTTCTTAAGTATTTACATTAAATGGCCATAGTTGCATTAATGAATCGGCCAACGCGCGGGGAGA
GGCGGTTTGCGTATTGGGCGCTCTTCCGCTTCCTCGCTCACTGACTCGCTGCGCTCGGTCGTTCGGCTGC
GGCGAGCGGTATCAGCTCACTCAAAGGCGGTAATACGGTTATCCACAGAATCAGGGGATAACGCAGGAAA
GAACATGTGAGCAAAAGGCCAGCAAAAGGCCAGGAACCGTAAAAAGGCCGCGTTGCTGGCGTTTTTCCAT
AGGCTCCGCCCCCCTGACGAGCATCACAAAAATCGACGCTCAAGTCAGAGGTGGCGAAACCCGACAGGAC
TATAAAGATACCAGGCGTTTCCCCCTGGAAGCTCCCTCGTGCGCTCTCCTGTTCCGACCCTGCCGCTTAC
CGGATACCTGTCCGCCTTTCTCCCTTCGGGAAGCGTGGCGCTTTCTCATAGCTCACGCTGTAGGTATCTC
AGTTCGGTGTAGGTCGTTCGCTCCAAGCTGGGCTGTGTGCACGAACCCCCCGTTCAGCCCGACCGCTGCG
CCTTATCCGGTAACTATCGTCTTGAGTCCAACCCGGTAAGACACGACTTATCGCCACTGGCAGCAGCCAC
TGGTAACAGGATTAGCAGAGCGAGGTATGTAGGCGGTGCTACAGAGTTCTTGAAGTGGTGGCCTAACTAC
GGCTACACTAGAAGAACAGTATTTGGTATCTGCGCTCTGCTGAAGCCAGTTACCTTCGGAAAAAGAGTTG
GTAGCTCTTGATCCGGCAAACAAACCACCGCTGGTAGCGGTGGTTTTTTTGTTTGCAAGCAGCAGATTAC
GCGCAGAAAAAAAGGATCTCAAGAAGATCCTTTGATCTTTTCTACGGGGTCTGACGCTCAGTGGAACGAA
AACTCACGTTAAGGGATTTTGGTCATGAGATTATCAAAAAGGATCTTCACCTAGATCCTTTTGCGGCCGG
CCGCAAATCAATCTAAAGTATATATGAGTAAACTTGGTCTGACAGTTACCAATGCTTAATCAGTGAGGCA
CCTATCTCAGCGATCTGTCTATTTCGTTCATCCATAGTTGCCTGACTCCCCGTCGTGTAGATAACTACGA
TACGGGAGGGCTTACCATCTGGCCCCAGTGCTGCAATGATACCGCGAGACCCACGCTCACCGGCTCCAGA
TTTATCAGCAATAAACCAGCCAGCCGGAAGGGCCGAGCGCAGAAGTGGTCCTGCAACTTTATCCGCCTCC
ATCCAGTCTATTAATTGTTGCCGGGAAGCTAGAGTAAGTAGTTCGCCAGTTAATAGTTTGCGCAACGTTG
TTGCCATTGCTACAGGCATCGTGGTGTCACGCTCGTCGTTTGGTATGGCTTCATTCAGCTCCGGTTCCCA
ACGATCAAGGCGAGTTACATGATCCCCCATGTTGTGCAAAAAAGCGGTTAGCTCCTTCGGTCCTCCGATC
GTTGTCAGAAGTAAGTTGGCCGCAGTGTTATCACTCATGGTTATGGCAGCACTGCATAATTCTCTTACTG
TCATGCCATCCGTAAGATGCTTTTCTGTGACTGGTGAGTACTCAACCAAGTCATTCTGAGAATAGTGTAT
GCGGCGACCGAGTTGCTCTTGCCCGGCGTCAATACGGGATAATACCGCGCCACATAGCAGAACTTTAAAA
GTGCTCATCATTGGAAAACGTTCTTCGGGGCGAAAACTCTCAAGGATCTTACCGCTGTTGAGATCCAGTT
CGATGTAACCCACTCGTGCACCCAACTGATCTTCAGCATCTTTTACTTTCACCAGCGTTTCTGGGTGAGC
AAAAACAGGAAGGCAAAATGCCGCAAAAAAGGGAATAAGGGCGACACGGAAATGTTGAATACTCATACTC
TTCCTTTTTCAATATTATTGAAGCATTTATCAGGGTTATTGTCTCATGAGCGGATACATATTTGAATGTA
TTTAGAAAAATAAACAAATAGGGGTTCCGCGCACATTTCCCCGAAAAGTGCCACCTGCATAATGAAAGAC
CCCAC
